>Addgene plasmid #21087 | HOXB4-FLAG-WG-SP65 | addgene partial sequence | sequence record 26893 | 21087 with hHOXB4-R 5'- ttccttctccagctccaaga
GAGAGCGCTTGGGCTCCCCGCCGGCGTAATTGGGGTTTACCGTGCTCACGTGAACTTTGCGCATCCCGGG
GTAGACGACGGGCTCTTTGCACGCGGAGTGGGACGGGCTGGGGTGCAGGGGGTTCTGGGCGCAGGGAGGC
GGCGGGGGGCTGCTGCTGACCGCCTCGCAGCGCTGGCCGGGCTCCGGGAGGAGGGCCCCGGCGGGTGGCG
GCGCAGGAGCCCGAGGGGACAGACCGGGCGGTGGCGGGGGCGGCGGGGGTGGTGGCGGAGGCGGCGGGGG
CCCAGGGTCCCGGCAGGCCGCGTAGCGCTGCACGGTGCACGCCGCGCGCCGCCCGAAGCCCGCCTCCGGC
TGGAAGCTG
