>Addgene plasmid #21087 | HOXB4-FLAG-WG-SP65 | addgene partial sequence | sequence record 26894 | 21087 with M13-rev
GCGCGCTCGAGGTATGGTCGCCACCGAGGCCCGTCTTCTCCTCGGCAGAGGAAACAAGACAGATGGGCCT
GGACCTGGCGTGATTAAAGATGAAACGTGGATCCATCTTCGCCAAAGCTGAAAACGAGGAGCTGCAGCCT
CCTCCTATTTCTCTTTCTGTCTTTTTCTTTCTTCCTTCTTCTTGCTTTTTCTTTTTCTTTTTTTTAAGAA
AGAAAGCAAGAGATTTGAATCTTGCTTCTGGGGGGGCCTCCCCGTGGCCCTCTATTGTCATTTCTATAAA
TAAAGCTTCCCCTCCCCCTCTTCTGCGTTTATTCGTATATAAAGTGTGGGGGAGGGCAGATAGATTTTTC
CGGGGCCCAGGCCCCAGGGCCCCCTCCTGTCCCCCCACCCCATCCCCTGCACTCACTGCCCACCCCCACC
CCGAGGTTCGTGGCTCCCGCGTGCGGGGGCACTAGAGCGCGCGGGGGCCTCCATTGGGCCGGCCAGGGGG
CCCTCCGGCTGAGCCTGCCGCACCACCCGAGCGGATCTTGGTGTTGGGCAACTTGTGGTCTTTTTTCCAC
TTCATGCGCCGGTTCTGGAACCAGATCTTGATCTGGCGCTCGGAGAGGCAGAGCGCGTGGGCGATCTCCA
CCCTCCCGCG
