>Addgene plasmid #21087 | HOXB4-FLAG-WG-SP65 | addgene partial sequence | sequence record 26895 | 21087 with SP6
TTCTTTTTTGATCAGCTCAAACTATGTCGACCCCAAGTTCCCTCCATGCGAGGAATATTCACAGAGCGAT
TACCTACCCAGCGACCACTCGCCCGGGAAGCTGCTCGTCT
