[The description below was written by a language model from this plasmid's Addgene catalogue record.]
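Description:
HOXB4-FLAG-WG-SP65 is an in vitro transcription/translation construct built on the pSP65 backbone (about 3 kb), a small high-copy bacterial cloning vector that is propagated in E. coli under ampicillin selection. pSP65-type vectors place a bacteriophage SP6 RNA polymerase promoter upstream of the cloning site, which fits the record's use of an SP6 primer for sequencing from the 5′ end of the insert. This allows the cloned cDNA to be transcribed in vitro into RNA that can then be translated in a cell-free system. The plasmid is not described as having any elements for expression in mammalian cells, and no feature table is provided, so other details of the backbone are not documented here.

The insert is an approximately 1.1 kb human HOXB4 sequence, cloned by blunt-end ligation between XbaI and HindIII sites that were both destroyed in the process. It carries a tryptophan-to-glycine substitution in the conserved YPWM motif, the short peptide upstream of the homeodomain through which Hox proteins contact the Pbx1 cofactor. According to the record, the resulting protein does not bind Pbx1. The construct therefore serves as a Pbx-interaction-deficient control alongside wild-type HOXB4, for example when producing protein in vitro to examine cooperative Hox–Pbx complex formation on DNA, the subject of the associated study. Although the plasmid name and the depositor's map indicate a FLAG epitope tag, the repository could not confirm its presence, so the tag should not be assumed for detection or immunoprecipitation without independent verification.
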