Addgene plasmid #21087: HOXB4-FLAG-WG-SP65
Depositing lab: Corey Largman. Depositing organization: San Francisco VA Health Care System. Publication: Hox homeodomain proteins exhibit selective complex stabilities with Pbx and DNA. Shen WF, Chang CP, Rozenfeld S, Sauvageau G, Humphries RK, Lu M, Lawrence HJ, Cleary ML, Largman C.. Nucleic Acids Res. 1996 Mar 1;24(5):898-906.Click here to read 10.1093/nar/24.5.898 PubMed 8600458.
Backbone
  Vector backbone: pSP65
  Backbone manufacturer: Promega
  Backbone size w/o insert (bp): 3000
  Vector type: In vitro T/T
Growth in bacteria
  Bacterial resistance: Ampicillin, 100 μg/mL
  Growth temperature: 37°C
  Growth strain: DH5alpha
  Copy number: High Copy
Gene/Insert
  Gene/Insert name: HOXB4
  Species: H. sapiens (human)
  Insert size (bp): 1100
  Mutation: W to G mutation in YPWM Pbx1 interaction motif, protein does not bind Pbx1
  Entrez Gene: HOXB4 (a.k.a. HOX-2.6, HOX2, HOX2F)
  Cloning method: Restriction Enzyme; 5′ cloning site XbaI (blunted) (destroyed during cloning); 3′ cloning site HindIII (blunted) (destroyed during cloning)
  Sequencing primers: 5′ SP6; 3′ M13-rev
Terms and licenses: Academic/Nonprofit Terms; Industry Terms: Not Available to Industry
Depositor comments: PBX interaction mutant Please note that though the author's map suggests the insert is FLAG-tagged, Addgene was unable to confirm the presence of the FLAG.
How to cite: HOXB4-FLAG-WG-SP65 was a gift from Corey Largman (Addgene plasmid # 21087 ; http://n2t.net/addgene:21087 ; RRID:Addgene_21087)
